>Addgene plasmid #68469 | MSCV Puro | addgene full sequence | sequence record 457341 | Addgene NGS Result
GCCTATAGAGTACGAGCCATAGATAAAATAAAAGATTTTATTTAGTCTCCAGAAAAAGGGGGGAATGAAA
GACCCCACCTGTAGGTTTGGCAAGCTAGCTTAAGTAACGCCATTTTGCAAGGCATGGAAAATACATAACT
GAGAATAGAGAAGTTCAGATCAAGGTTAGGAACAGAGAGACAGCAGAATATGGGCCAAACAGGATATCTG
TGGTAAGCAGTTCCTGCCCCGGCTCAGGGCCAAGAACAGATGGTCCCCAGATGCGGTCCCGCCCTCAGCA
GTTTCTAGAGAACCATCAGATGTTTCCAGGGTGCCCCAAGGACCTGAAATGACCCTGTGCCTTATTTGAA
CTAACCAATCAGTTCGCTTCTCGCTTCTGTTCGCGCGCTTCTGCTCCCCGAGCTCAATAAAAGAGCCCAC
AACCCCTCACTCGGCGCGCCAGTCCTCCGATAGACTGCGTCGCCCGGGTACCCGTATTCCCAATAAAGCC
TCTTGCTGTTTGCATCCGAATCGTGGACTCGCTGATCCTTGGGAGGGTCTCCTCAGATTGATTGACTGCC
CACCTCGGGGGTCTTTCATTTGGAGGTTCCACCGAGATTTGGAGACCCCTGCCCAGGGACCACCGACCCC
CCCGCCGGGAGGTAAGCTGGCCAGCGGTCGTTTCGTGTCTGTCTCTGTCTTTGTGCGTGTTTGTGCCGGC
ATCTAATGTTTGCGCCTGCGTCTGTACTAGTTAGCTAACTAGCTCTGTATCTGGCGGACCCGTGGTGGAA
CTGACGAGTTCTGAACACCCGGCCGCAACCCTGGGAGACGTCCCAGGGACTTTGGGGGCCGTTTTTGTGG
CCCGACCTGAGGAAGGGAGTCGATGTGGAATCCGACCCCGTCAGGATATGTGGTTCTGGTAGGAGACGAG
AACCTAAAACAGTTCCCGCCTCCGTCTGAATTTTTGCTTTCGGTTTGGAACCGAAGCCGCGCGTCTTGTC
TGCTGCAGCGCTGCAGCATCGTTCTGTGTTGTCTCTGTCTGACTGTGTTTCTGTATTTGTCTGAAAATTA
GGGCCAGACTGTTACCACTCCCTTAAGTTTGACCTTAGGTCACTGGAAAGATGTCGAGCGGATCGCTCAC
AACCAGTCGGTAGATGTCAAGAAGAGACGTTGGGTTACCTTCTGCTCTGCAGAATGGCCAACCTTTAACG
TCGGATGGCCGCGAGACGGCACCTTTAACCGAGACCTCATCACCCAGGTTAAGATCAAGGTCTTTTCACC
TGGCCCGCATGGACACCCAGACCAGGTCCCCTACATCGTGACCTGGGAAGCCTTGGCTTTTGACCCCCCT
CCCTGGGTCAAGCCCTTTGTACACCCTAAGCCTCCGCCTCCTCTTCCTCCATCCGCCCCGTCTCTCCCCC
TTGAACCTCCTCGTTCGACCCCGCCTCGATCCTCCCTTTATCCAGCCCTCACTCCTTCTCTAGGCGCCGG
AATTAGATCTCTCGAGGTTAACGAATTCTACCGGGTAGGGGAGGCGCTTTTCCCAAGGCAGTCTGGAGCA
TGCGCTTTAGCAGCCCCGCTGGGCACTTGGCGCTACACAAGTGGCCTCTGGCCTCGCACACATTCCACAT
CCACCGGTAGGCGCCAACCGGCTCCGTTCTTTGGTGGCCCCTTCGCGCCACCTTCTACTCCTCCCCTAGT
CAGGAAGTTCCCCCCCGCCCCGCAGCTCGCGTCGTGCAGGACGTGACAAATGGAAGTAGCACGTCTCACT
AGTCTCGTGCAGATGGACAGCACCGCTGAGCAATGGAAGCGGGTAGGCCTTTGGGGCAGCGGCCAATAGC
AGCTTTGCTCCTTCGCTTTCTGGGCTCAGAGGCTGGGAAGGGGTGGGTCCGGGGGCGGGCTCAGGGGCGG
GCTCAGGGGCGGGGCGGGCGCCCGAAGGTCCTCCGGAGGCCCGGCATTCTGCACGCTTCAAAAGCGCACG
TCTGCCGCGCTGTTCTCCTCTTCCTCATCTCCGGGCCTTTCGACCTGCAGCCCAAGCTTACCATGACCGA
GTACAAGCCCACGGTGCGCCTCGCCACCCGCGACGACGTCCCCAGGGCCGTACGCACCCTCGCCGCCGCG
TTCGCCGACTACCCCGCCACGCGCCACACCGTCGATCCGGACCGCCACATCGAGCGGGTCACCGAGCTGC
AAGAACTCTTCCTCACGCGCGTCGGGCTCGACATCGGCAAGGTGTGGGTCGCGGACGACGGCGCCGCGGT
GGCGGTCTGGACCACGCCGGAGAGCGTCGAAGCGGGGGCGGTGTTCGCCGAGATCGGCCCGCGCATGGCC
GAGTTGAGCGGTTCCCGGCTGGCCGCGCAGCAACAGATGGAAGGCCTCCTGGCGCCGCACCGGCCCAAGG
AGCCCGCGTGGTTCCTGGCCACCGTCGGCGTCTCGCCCGACCACCAGGGCAAGGGTCTGGGCAGCGCCGT
CGTGCTCCCCGGAGTGGAGGCGGCCGAGCGCGCCGGGGTGCCCGCCTTCCTGGAGACCTCCGCGCCCCGC
AACCTCCCCTTCTACGAGCGGCTCGGCTTCACCGTCACCGCCGACGTCGAGGTGCCCGAAGGACCGCGCA
CCTGGTGCATGACCCGCAAGCCCGGTGCCTGACGCCCGCCCCACGACCCGCAGCGCCCGACCGAAAGGAG
CGCACGACCCCATGCATCGATAAAATAAAAGATTTTATTTAGTCTCCAGAAAAAGGGGGGAATGAAAGAC
CCCACCTGTAGGTTTGGCAAGCTAGCTTAAGTAACGCCATTTTGCAAGGCATGGAAAATACATAACTGAG
AATAGAGAAGTTCAGATCAAGGTTAGGAACAGAGAGACAGCAGAATATGGGCCAAACAGGATATCTGTGG
TAAGCAGTTCCTGCCCCGGCTCAGGGCCAAGAACAGATGGTCCCCAGATGCGGTCCCGCCCTCAGCAGTT
TCTAGAGAACCATCAGATGTTTCCAGGGTGCCCCAAGGACCTGAAATGACCCTGTGCCTTATTTGAACTA
ACCAATCAGTTCGCTTCTCGCTTCTGTTCGCGCGCTTCTGCTCCCCGAGCTCAATAAAAGAGCCCACAAC
CCCTCACTCGGCGCGCCAGTCCTCCGATAGACTGCGTCGCCCGGGTACCCGTGTATCCAATAAACCCTCT
TGCAGTTGCATCCGACTTGTGGTCTCGCTGTTCCTTGGGAGGGTCTCCTCTGAGTGATTGACTACCCGTC
AGCGGGGGTCTTTCATGGGTAACAGTTTCTTGAAGTTGGAGAACAACATTCTGAGGGTAGGAGTCGAATA
TTAAGTAATCCTGACTCAATTAGCCACTGTTTTGAATCCACATACTCCAATACTCCTGAAATAGTTCATT
ATGGACAGCGCAGAAAGAGCTGGGGAGAATTGTGAAATTGTTATCCGCTCACAATTCCACACAACATACG
AGCCGGAAGCATAAAGTGTAAAGCCTGGGGTGCCTAATGAGTGAGCTAACTCACATTAATTGCGTTGCGC
TCACTGCCCGCTTTCCAGTCGGGAAACCTGTCGTGCCAGCTGCATTAATGAATCGGCCAACGCGCGGGGA
GAGGCGGTTTGCGTATTGGGCGCTCTTCCGCTTCCTCGCTCACTGACTCGCTGCGCTCGGTCGTTCGGCT
GCGGCGAGCGGTATCAGCTCACTCAAAGGCGGTAATACGGTTATCCACAGAATCAGGGGATAACGCAGGA
AAGAACATGTGAGCAAAAGGCCAGCAAAAGGCCAGGAACCGTAAAAAGGCCGCGTTGCTGGCGTTTTTCC
ATAGGCTCCGCCCCCCTGACGAGCATCACAAAAATCGACGCTCAAGTCAGAGGTGGCGAAACCCGACAGG
ACTATAAAGATACCAGGCGTTTCCCCCTGGAAGCTCCCTCGTGCGCTCTCCTGTTCCGACCCTGCCGCTT
ACCGGATACCTGTCCGCCTTTCTCCCTTCGGGAAGCGTGGCGCTTTCTCATAGCTCACGCTGTAGGTATC
TCAGTTCGGTGTAGGTCGTTCGCTCCAAGCTGGGCTGTGTGCACGAACCCCCCGTTCAGCCCGACCGCTG
CGCCTTATCCGGTAACTATCGTCTTGAGTCCAACCCGGTAAGACACGACTTATCGCCACTGGCAGCAGCC
ACTGGTAACAGGATTAGCAGAGCGAGGTATGTAGGCGGTGCTACAGAGTTCTTGAAGTGGTGGCCTAACT
ACGGCTACACTAGAAGAACAGTATTTGGTATCTGCGCTCTGCTGAAGCCAGTTACCTTCGGAAAAAGAGT
TGGTAGCTCTTGATCCGGCAAACAAACCACCGCTGGTAGCGGTGGTTTTTTTGTTTGCAAGCAGCAGATT
ACGCGCAGAAAAAAAGGATCTCAAGAAGATCCTTTGATCTTTTCTACGGGGTCTGACGCTCAGTGGAACG
AAAACTCACGTTAAGGGATTTTGGTCATGAGATTATCAAAAAGGATCTTCACCTAGATCCTTTTAAATTA
AAAATGAAGTTTTAAATCAATCTAAAGTATATATGAGTAAACTTGGTCTGACAGTTACCAATGCTTAATC
AGTGAGGCACCTATCTCAGCGATCTGTCTATTTCGTTCATCCATAGTTGCCTGACTCCCCGTCGTGTAGA
TAACTACGATACGGGAGGGCTTACCATCTGGCCCCAGTGCTGCAATGATACCGCGAGACCCACGCTCACC
GGCTCCAGATTTATCAGCAATAAACCAGCCAGCCGGAAGGGCCGAGCGCAGAAGTGGTCCTGCAACTTTA
TCCGCCTCCATCCAGTCTATTAATTGTTGCCGGGAAGCTAGAGTAAGTAGTTCGCCAGTTAATAGTTTGC
GCAACGTTGTTGCCATTGCTACAGGCATCGTGGTGTCACGCTCGTCGTTTGGTATGGCTTCATTCAGCTC
CGGTTCCCAACGATCAAGGCGAGTTACATGATCCCCCATGTTGTGCAAAAAAGCGGTTAGCTCCTTCGGT
CCTCCGATCGTTGTCAGAAGTAAGTTGGCCGCAGTGTTATCACTCATGGTTATGGCAGCACTGCATAATT
CTCTTACTGTCATGCCATCCGTAAGATGCTTTTCTGTGACTGGTGAGTACTCAACCAAGTCATTCTGAGA
ATAGTGTATGCGGCGACCGAGTTGCTCTTGCCCGGCGTCAATACGGGATAATACCGCGCCACATAGCAGA
ACTTTAAAAGTGCTCATCATTGGAAAACGTTCTTCGGGGCGAAAACTCTCAAGGATCTTACCGCTGTTGA
GATCCAGTTCGATGTAACCCACTCGTGCACCCAACTGATCTTCAGCATCTTTTACTTTCACCAGCGTTTC
TGGGTGAGCAAAAACAGGAAGGCAAAATGCCGCAAAAAAGGGAATAAGGGCGACACGGAAATGTTGAATA
CTCATACTCTTCCTTTTTCAATATTATTGAAGCATTTATCAGGGTTATTGTCTCATGAGCGGATACATAT
TTGAATGTATTTAGAAAAATAAACAAATAGGGGTTCCGCGCACATTTCCCCGAAAAGTGCCACCTGACGT
CTAAGAAACCATTATTATCATGACATTAACCTATAAAAATAGGCGTATCACGAGGCCCTTTCGTCTCGCG
CGTTTCGGTGATGACGGTGAAAACCTCTGACACATGCAGCTCCCGGAGACGGTCACAGCTTGTCTGTAAG
CGGATGCCGGGAGCAGACAAGCCCGTCAGGGCGCGTCAGCGGGTGTTGGCGGGTGTCGGGGCTGGCTTAA
CTATGCGGCATCAGAGCAGATTGTACTGAGAGTGCACCATATGCGGTGTGAAATACCGCACAGATGCGTA
AGGAGAAAATACCGCATCAGGCGCCATTCGCCATTCAGGCTGCGCAACTGTTGGGAAGGGCGATCGGTGC
GGGCCTCTTCGCTATTACGCCAGCTGGCGAAAGGGGGATGTGCTGCAAGGCGATTAAGTTGGGTAACGCC
AGGGTTTTCCCAGTCACGACGTTGTAAAACGACGGCGCAAGGAATGGTGCATGCAAGGAGATGGCGCCCA
ACAGTCCCCCGGCCACGGGGCCTGCCACCATACCCACGCCGAAACAAGCGCTCATGAGCCCGAAGTGGCG
AGCCCGATCTTCCCCATCGGTGATGTCGGCGATATAGGCGCCAGCAACCGCACCTGTGGCGCCGGTGATG
CCGGCCACGATGCGTCCGGCGTAGAGGCGATTAGTCCAATTTGTTAAAGACAGGATATCAGTGGTCCAGG
CTCTAGTTTTGACTCAACAATATCACCAGCTGAA
Features (pLannotate 1.2.2; 18 found; start..end, strand, type, name):
     64..580     +  LTR            5' LTR: 5' long terminal repeat from murine embryonic stem cell virus
    644..985     +  misc_feature   MESV Ψ: packaging signal of murine embryonic stem cell virus
   1052..1468    +  CDS            gag (truncated): truncated Moloney murine leukemia virus (MMLV) gag gene lacking the start codon
   1503..2002    +  promoter       PGK promoter: mouse phosphoglycerate kinase 1 promoter
   2023..2622    +  CDS            PuroR: puromycin N-acetyltransferase; pac from Streptomyces alboniger; confers resistance to puromycin
   2722..3236    +  LTR            3' LTR: 3' long terminal repeat from murine embryonic stem cell virus
   3398..3414    -  protein_bind   lac operator: The lac repressor binds to the lac operator to inhibit transcription in E. coli. This inhibition can be relieved by adding lactose or isopropyl-β-D-thiogalactopyranoside (IPTG). lac repressor encoded by lacI
   3422..3452    -  promoter       lac promoter: promoter for the E. coli lac operon
   3467..3488    -  protein_bind   CAP binding site: CAP binding activates transcription in the presence of cAMP. E. coli catabolite activator protein
   3501..3593    -  CDS            lacI (fragment): lac repressor; lacI; The lac repressor binds to the lac operator to inhibit transcription in E. coli. This inhibition can be relieved by adding lactose or isopropyl-β-D-thiogalactopyranoside (IPTG).
   3776..4364    -  rep_origin     ori: high-copy-number ColE1/pMB1/pBR322/pUC origin of replication
   4535..5395    -  CDS            AmpR: β-lactamase; bla; confers resistance to ampicillin, carbenicillin, and related antibiotics
   5396..5500    -  promoter       AmpR promoter: bla
   5595..5630    +  CDS            rop (fragment): Rop protein, which maintains plasmids at low copy number; rop
   5732..5831    +  misc_feature   bom (fragment): basis of mobility region from pBR322
   5837..5986    -  CDS            lacZα (fragment): LacZα fragment of β-galactosidase; lacZ fragment
   5986..6187    -  CDS            TcR (fragment): tetracycline efflux protein; tet; confers resistance to tetracycline
   6188..22      +  CDS            env (fragment) (across the origin): murine leukemia virus gPr80 envelope polyprotein precursor; env; proteolytically cleaved into gp70SU and p15TM subunits
