>Addgene plasmid #68469 | MSCV Puro | analyzer sequence | sequence record 120254
TGAAAGACCCCACCTGTAGGTTTGGCAAGCTAGCTTAAGTAACGCCATTTTGCAAGGCATGGAAAATACA
TAACTGAGAATAGAGAAGTTCAGATCAAGGTTAGGAACAGAGAGACAGCAGAATATGGGCCAAACAGGAT
ATCTGTGGTAAGCAGTTCCTGCCCCGGCTCAGGGCCAAGAACAGATGGTCCCCAGATGCGGTCCCGCCCT
CAGCAGTTTCTAGAGAACCATCAGATGTTTCCAGGGTGCCCCAAGGACCTGAAATGACCCTGTGCCTTAT
TTGAACTAACCAATCAGTTCGCTTCTCGCTTCTGTTCGCGCGCTTCTGCTCCCCGAGCTCAATAAAAGAG
CCCACAACCCCTCACTCGGCGCGCCAGTCCTCCGATAGACTGCGTCGCCCGGGTACCCGTATTCCCAATA
AAGCCTCTTGCTGTTTGCATCCGAATCGTGGACTCGCTGATCCTTGGGAGGGTCTCCTCAGATTGATTGA
CTGCCCACCTCGGGGGTCTTTCATTTGGAGGTTCCACCGAGATTTGGAGACCCCTGCCCAGGGACCACCG
ACCCCCCCGCCGGGAGGTAAGCTGGCCAGCGGTCGTTTCGTGTCTGTCTCTGTCTTTGTGCGTGTTTGTG
CCGGCATCTAATGTTTGCGCCTGCGTCTGTACTAGTTAGCTAACTAGCTCTGTATCTGGCGGACCCGTGG
TGGAACTGACGAGTTCTGAACACCCGGCCGCAACCCTGGGAGACGTCCCAGGGACTTTGGGGGCCGTTTT
TGTGGCCCGACCTGAGGAAGGGAGTCGATGTGGAATCCGACCCCGTCAGGATATGTGGTTCTGGTAGGAG
ACGAGAACCTAAAACAGTTCCCGCCTCCGTCTGAATTTTTGCTTTCGGTTTGGAACCGAAGCCGCGCGTC
TTGTCTGCTGCAGCGCTGCAGCATCGTTCTGTGTTGTCTCTGTCTGACTGTGTTTCTGTATTTGTCTGAA
AATTAGGGCCAGACTGTTACCACTCCCTTAAGTTTGACCTTAGGTCACTGGAAAGATGTCGAGCGGATCG
CTCACAACCAGTCGGTAGATGTCAAGAAGAGACGTTGGGTTACCTTCTGCTCTGCAGAATGGCCAACCTT
TAACGTCGGATGGCCGCGAGACGGCACCTTTAACCGAGACCTCATCACCCAGGTTAAGATCAAGGTCTTT
TCACCTGGCCCGCATGGACACCCAGACCAGGTCCCCTACATCGTGACCTGGGAAGCCTTGGCTTTTGACC
CCCCTCCCTGGGTCAAGCCCTTTGTACACCCTAAGCCTCCGCCTCCTCTTCCTCCATCCGCCCCGTCTCT
CCCCCTTGAACCTCCTCGTTCGACCCCGCCTCGATCCTCCCTTTATCCAGCCCTCACTCCTTCTCTAGGC
GCCGGAATTAGATCTCTCGAGGTTAACGAATTCTACCGGGTAGGGGAGGCGCTTTTCCCAAGGCAGTCTG
GAGCATGCGCTTTAGCAGCCCCGCTGGGCACTTGGCGCTACACAAGTGGCCTCTGGCCTCGCACACATTC
CACATCCACCGGTAGGCGCCAACCGGCTCCGTTCTTTGGTGGCCCCTTCGCGCCACCTTCTACTCCTCCC
CTAGTCAGGAAGTTCCCCCCCGCCCCGCAGCTCGCGTCGTGCAGGACGTGACAAATGGAAGTAGCACGTC
TCACTAGTCTCGTGCAGATGGACAGCACCGCTGAGCAATGGAAGCGGGTAGGCCTTTGGGGCAGCGGCCA
ATAGCAGCTTTGCTCCTTCGCTTTCTGGGCTCAGAGGCTGGGAAGGGGTGGGTCCGGGGGCGGGCTCAGG
GGCGGGCTCAGGGGCGGGGCGGGCGCCCGAAGGTCCTCCGGAGGCCCGGCATTCTGCACGCTTCAAAAGC
GCACGTCTGCCGCGCTGTTCTCCTCTTCCTCATCTCCGGGCCTTTCGACCTGCAGCCCAAGCTTACCATG
ACCGAGTACAAGCCCACGGTGCGCCTCGCCACCCGCGACGACGTCCCCAGGGCCGTACGCACCCTCGCCG
CCGCGTTCGCCGACTACCCCGCCACGCGCCACACCGTCGATCCGGACCGCCACATCGAGCGGGTCACCGA
GCTGCAAGAACTCTTCCTCACGCGCGTCGGGCTCGACATCGGCAAGGTGTGGGTCGCGGACGACGGCGCC
GCGGTGGCGGTCTGGACCACGCCGGAGAGCGTCGAAGCGGGGGCGGTGTTCGCCGAGATCGGCCCGCGCA
TGGCCGAGTTGAGCGGTTCCCGGCTGGCCGCGCAGCAACAGATGGAAGGCCTCCTGGCGCCGCACCGGCC
CAAGGAGCCCGCGTGGTTCCTGGCCACCGTCGGCGTCTCGCCCGACCACCAGGGCAAGGGTCTGGGCAGC
GCCGTCGTGCTCCCCGGAGTGGAGGCGGCCGAGCGCGCCGGGGTGCCCGCCTTCCTGGAGACCTCCGCGC
CCCGCAACCTCCCCTTCTACGAGCGGCTCGGCTTCACCGTCACCGCCGACGTCGAGGTGCCCGAAGGACC
GCGCACCTGGTGCATGACCCGCAAGCCCGGTGCCTGACGCCCGCCCCACGACCCGCAGCGCCCGACCGAA
AGGAGCGCACGACCCCATGCATCGATAAAATAAAAGATTTTATTTAGTCTCCAGAAAAAGGGGGGAATGA
AAGACCCCACCTGTAGGTTTGGCAAGCTAGCTTAAGTAACGCCATTTTGCAAGGCATGGAAAATACATAA
CTGAGAATAGAGAAGTTCAGATCAAGGTTAGGAACAGAGAGACAGCAGAATATGGGCCAAACAGGATATC
TGTGGTAAGCAGTTCCTGCCCCGGCTCAGGGCCAAGAACAGATGGTCCCCAGATGCGGTCCCGCCCTCAG
CAGTTTCTAGAGAACCATCAGATGTTTCCAGGGTGCCCCAAGGACCTGAAATGACCCTGTGCCTTATTTG
AACTAACCAATCAGTTCGCTTCTCGCTTCTGTTCGCGCGCTTCTGCTCCCCGAGCTCAATAAAAGAGCCC
ACAACCCCTCACTCGGCGCGCCAGTCCTCCGATAGACTGCGTCGCCCGGGTACCCGTGTATCCAATAAAC
CCTCTTGCAGTTGCATCCGACTTGTGGTCTCGCTGTTCCTTGGGAGGGTCTCCTCTGAGTGATTGACTAC
CCGTCAGCGGGGGTCTTTCATGGGTAACAGTTTCTTGAAGTTGGAGAACAACATTCTGAGGGTAGGAGTC
GAATATTAAGTAATCCTGACTCAATTAGCCACTGTTTTGAATCCACATACTCCAATACTCCTGAAATAGT
TCATTATGGACAGCGCAGAAGAGCTGGGGAGAATTAATTCGTAATCATGGTCATAGCTGTTTCCTGTGTG
AAATTGTTATCCGCTCACAATTCCACACAACATACGAGCCGGAAGCATAAAGTGTAAAGCCTGGGGTGCC
TAATGAGTGAGCTAACTCACATTAATTGCGTTGCGCTCACTGCCCGCTTTCCAGTCGGGAAACCTGTCGT
GCCAGCTGCATTAATGAATCGGCCAACGCGCGGGGAGAGGCGGTTTGCGTATTGGGCGCTCTTCCGCTTC
CTCGCTCACTGACTCGCTGCGCTCGGTCGTTCGGCTGCGGCGAGCGGTATCAGCTCACTCAAAGGCGGTA
ATACGGTTATCCACAGAATCAGGGGATAACGCAGGAAAGAACATGTGAGCAAAAGGCCAGCAAAAGGCCA
GGAACCGTAAAAAGGCCGCGTTGCTGGCGTTTTTCCATAGGCTCCGCCCCCCTGACGAGCATCACAAAAA
TCGACGCTCAAGTCAGAGGTGGCGAAACCCGACAGGACTATAAAGATACCAGGCGTTTCCCCCTGGAAGC
TCCCTCGTGCGCTCTCCTGTTCCGACCCTGCCGCTTACCGGATACCTGTCCGCCTTTCTCCCTTCGGGAA
GCGTGGCGCTTTCTCATAGCTCACGCTGTAGGTATCTCAGTTCGGTGTAGGTCGTTCGCTCCAAGCTGGG
CTGTGTGCACGAACCCCCCGTTCAGCCCGACCGCTGCGCCTTATCCGGTAACTATCGTCTTGAGTCCAAC
CCGGTAAGACACGACTTATCGCCACTGGCAGCAGCCACTGGTAACAGGATTAGCAGAGCGAGGTATGTAG
GCGGTGCTACAGAGTTCTTGAAGTGGTGGCCTAACTACGGCTACACTAGAAGGACAGTATTTGGTATCTG
CGCTCTGCTGAAGCCAGTTACCTTCGGAAAAAGAGTTGGTAGCTCTTGATCCGGCAAACAAACCACCGCT
GGTAGCGGTGGTTTTTTTGTTTGCAAGCAGCAGATTACGCGCAGAAAAAAAGGATCTCAAGAAGATCCTT
TGATCTTTTCTACGGGGTCTGACGCTCAGTGGAACGAAAACTCACGTTAAGGGATTTTGGTCATGAGATT
ATCAAAAAGGATCTTCACCTAGATCCTTTTAAATTAAAAATGAAGTTTTAAATCAATCTAAAGTATATAT
GAGTAAACTTGGTCTGACAGTTACCAATGCTTAATCAGTGAGGCACCTATCTCAGCGATCTGTCTATTTC
GTTCATCCATAGTTGCCTGACTCCCCGTCGTGTAGATAACTACGATACGGGAGGGCTTACCATCTGGCCC
CAGTGCTGCAATGATACCGCGAGACCCACGCTCACCGGCTCCAGATTTATCAGCAATAAACCAGCCAGCC
GGAAGGGCCGAGCGCAGAAGTGGTCCTGCAACTTTATCCGCCTCCATCCAGTCTATTAATTGTTGCCGGG
AAGCTAGAGTAAGTAGTTCGCCAGTTAATAGTTTGCGCAACGTTGTTGCCATTGCTACAGGCATCGTGGT
GTCACGCTCGTCGTTTGGTATGGCTTCATTCAGCTCCGGTTCCCAACGATCAAGGCGAGTTACATGATCC
CCCATGTTGTGCAAAAAAGCGGTTAGCTCCTTCGGTCCTCCGATCGTTGTCAGAAGTAAGTTGGCCGCAG
TGTTATCACTCATGGTTATGGCAGCACTGCATAATTCTCTTACTGTCATGCCATCCGTAAGATGCTTTTC
TGTGACTGGTGAGTACTCAACCAAGTCATTCTGAGAATAGTGTATGCGGCGACCGAGTTGCTCTTGCCCG
GCGTCAATACGGGATAATACCGCGCCACATAGCAGAACTTTAAAAGTGCTCATCATTGGAAAACGTTCTT
CGGGGCGAAAACTCTCAAGGATCTTACCGCTGTTGAGATCCAGTTCGATGTAACCCACTCGTGCACCCAA
CTGATCTTCAGCATCTTTTACTTTCACCAGCGTTTCTGGGTGAGCAAAAACAGGAAGGCAAAATGCCGCA
AAAAAGGGAATAAGGGCGACACGGAAATGTTGAATACTCATACTCTTCCTTTTTCAATATTATTGAAGCA
TTTATCAGGGTTATTGTCTCATGAGCGGATACATATTTGAATGTATTTAGAAAAATAAACAAATAGGGGT
TCCGCGCACATTTCCCCGAAAAGTGCCACCTGACGTCTAAGAAACCATTATTATCATGACATTAACCTAT
AAAAATAGGCGTATCACGAGGCCCTTTCGTCTCGCGCGTTTCGGTGATGACGGTGAAAACCTCTGACACA
TGCAGCTCCCGGAGACGGTCACAGCTTGTCTGTAAGCGGATGCCGGGAGCAGACAAGCCCGTCAGGGCGC
GTCAGCGGGTGTTGGCGGGTGTCGGGGCTGGCTTAACTATGCGGCATCAGAGCAGATTGTACTGAGAGTG
CACCATATGCGGTGTGAAATACCGCACAGATGCGTAAGGAGAAAATACCGCATCAGGCGCCATTCGCCAT
TCAGGCTGCGCAACTGTTGGGAAGGGCGATCGGTGCGGGCCTCTTCGCTATTACGCCAGCTGGCGAAAGG
GGGATGTGCTGCAAGGCGATTAAGTTGGGTAACGCCAGGGTTTTCCCAGTCACGACGTTGTAAAACGACG
GCGCAAGGAATGGTGCATGCAAGGAGATGGCGCCCAACAGTCCCCCGGCCACGGGGCCTGCCACCATACC
CACGCCGAAACAAGCGCTCATGAGCCCGAAGTGGCGAGCCCGATCTTCCCCATCGGTGATGTCGGCGATA
TAGGCGCCAGCAACCGCACCTGTGGCGCCGGTGATGCCGGCCACGATGCGTCCGGCGTAGAGGCGATTAG
TCCAATTTGTTAAAGACAGGATATCAGTGGTCCAGGCTCTAGTTTTGACTCAACAATATCACCAGCTGAA
GCCTATAGAGTACGAGCCATAGATAAAATAAAAGATTTTATTTAGTCTCCAGAAAAAGGGGGGAA
Features (pLannotate 1.2.2; 18 found; start..end, strand, type, name):
    579..920     +  misc_feature   MESV Ψ: packaging signal of murine embryonic stem cell virus
    987..1403    +  CDS            gag (truncated): truncated Moloney murine leukemia virus (MMLV) gag gene lacking the start codon
   1438..1937    +  promoter       PGK promoter: mouse phosphoglycerate kinase 1 promoter
   1958..2557    +  CDS            PuroR: puromycin N-acetyltransferase; pac from Streptomyces alboniger; confers resistance to puromycin
   2657..3171    +  LTR            3' LTR: 3' long terminal repeat from murine embryonic stem cell virus
   3364..3380    -  protein_bind   lac operator: The lac repressor binds to the lac operator to inhibit transcription in E. coli. This inhibition can be relieved by adding lactose or isopropyl-β-D-thiogalactopyranoside (IPTG). lac repressor encoded by lacI
   3388..3418    -  promoter       lac promoter: promoter for the E. coli lac operon
   3433..3454    -  protein_bind   CAP binding site: CAP binding activates transcription in the presence of cAMP. E. coli catabolite activator protein
   3467..3559    -  CDS            lacI (fragment): lac repressor; lacI; The lac repressor binds to the lac operator to inhibit transcription in E. coli. This inhibition can be relieved by adding lactose or isopropyl-β-D-thiogalactopyranoside (IPTG).
   3742..4330    -  rep_origin     ori: high-copy-number ColE1/pMB1/pBR322/pUC origin of replication
   4501..5361    -  CDS            AmpR: β-lactamase; bla; confers resistance to ampicillin, carbenicillin, and related antibiotics
   5362..5466    -  promoter       AmpR promoter: bla
   5561..5596    +  CDS            rop (fragment): Rop protein, which maintains plasmids at low copy number; rop
   5698..5797    +  misc_feature   bom (fragment): basis of mobility region from pBR322
   5803..5952    -  CDS            lacZα (fragment): LacZα fragment of β-galactosidase; lacZ fragment
   5952..6153    -  CDS            TcR (fragment): tetracycline efflux protein; tet; confers resistance to tetracycline
   6154..6252    +  CDS            env (fragment): murine leukemia virus gPr80 envelope polyprotein precursor; env; proteolytically cleaved into gp70SU and p15TM subunits
   6294..515     +  LTR            5' LTR (across the origin): 5' long terminal repeat from murine embryonic stem cell virus
