[The description below was written by a language model from this plasmid's Addgene catalogue record and pLannotate feature annotations shown in this document.]
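Description:
MSCV Puro is an empty gammaretroviral transfer vector built on the murine stem cell virus (MSCV) backbone and intended for delivering and expressing genes in mammalian cells. It is propagated in E. coli through a high-copy ColE1/pUC-type origin with ampicillin selection from a β-lactamase gene. The bacterial portion also carries short, non-functional remnants of earlier cloning vectors (fragments of lacI, lacZα, rop, bom and the tetracycline resistance gene, plus a lac promoter/operator). The record lists a recombination-deficient strain for growth, which is common for plasmids carrying repeated LTRs.

The proviral region is bounded by 5′ and 3′ long terminal repeats from murine embryonic stem cell virus. Downstream of the 5′ LTR lie the Ψ packaging signal and a truncated gag segment lacking its start codon, which together promote efficient encapsidation of the vector RNA without producing Gag protein. The catalogue describes a multiple cloning site, which the feature tables do not annotate. A gene placed upstream of the selection cassette would be transcribed from the 5′ LTR. The only internal cassette is the mouse PGK promoter driving puromycin N-acetyltransferase, cloned between EcoRI and ClaI sites that were retained, so transduced cells can be selected with puromycin independently of LTR activity. Because gag, pol and env functions are absent apart from small fragments, virus production requires a packaging cell line or helper plasmids.

Two sequence records are provided, at 6,264 and 6,295 nt. They show the same features in the same order and differ only in numbering origin and slightly in length. The plasmid serves as a base vector for cloning inserts and generating stably transduced, puromycin-resistant cell populations, and was deposited in connection with a modular DNA assembly platform.
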