Addgene plasmid #68469: MSCV Puro
Purpose: Retroviral plasmid with multiple cloning site and puromycin resistance
Depositing lab: Tyler Jacks. Depositing organization: Massachusetts Institute of Technology. Publication: A Modular Assembly Platform for Rapid Generation of DNA Constructs. Akama-Garren EH, Joshi NS, Tammela T, Chang GP, Wagner BL, Lee DY, Rideout Iii WM, Papagiannakopoulos T, Xue W, Jacks T. Sci Rep. 2016 Feb 18;6:16836. doi: 10.1038/srep16836. PubMed 26887506.
Backbone
  Vector backbone: MSCV
  Total vector size (bp): 6295
  Vector type: Mammalian Expression, Retroviral
  Selectable markers: Puromycin
Growth in bacteria
  Bacterial resistance: Ampicillin, 100 μg/mL
  Growth temperature: 37°C
  Growth strain: Stbl3
  Copy number: Unknown
Gene/Insert
  Gene/Insert name: Puromycin Resistance (alt name: PuroR)
  Insert size (bp): 603
  Promoter: pGK
  Cloning method: Restriction Enzyme; 5′ cloning site EcoRI (not destroyed); 3′ cloning site ClaI (not destroyed)
  Sequencing primers: 5′ GAATTCTACCGGGTAGGGGAG; 3′ ATCGATGCATGGGGTCGTGCGCTC
Terms and licenses: Academic/Nonprofit Terms; Industry Terms: Not Available to Industry
How to cite: MSCV Puro was a gift from Tyler Jacks (Addgene plasmid # 68469 ; http://n2t.net/addgene:68469 ; RRID:Addgene_68469)
