>Addgene plasmid #68469 | MSCV Puro | addgene partial sequence | sequence record 123312 | pEVX-F 5'-cctccgtctgaatttttgct-3'
TCTTGTCTGCTGCAGCGCTGCAGCATCGTTCTGTGTTGTCTCTGTCTGACTGTGTTTCTGTATTTGTCTG
AAAATTAGGGCCAGACTGTTACCACTCCCTTAAGTTTGACCTTAGGTCACTGGAAAGATGTCGAGCGGAT
CGCTCACAACCAGTCGGTAGATGTCAAGAAGAGACGTTGGGTTACCTTCTGCTCTGCAGAATGGCCAACC
TTTAACGTCGGATGGCCGCGAGACGGCACCTTTAACCGAGACCTCATCACCCAGGTTAAGATCAAGGTCT
TTTCACCTGGCCCGCATGGACACCCAGACCAGGTCCCCTACATCGTGACCTGGGAAGCCTTGGCTTTTGA
CCCCCCTCCCTGGGTCAAGCCCTTTGTACACCCTAAGCCTCCGCCTCCTCTTCCTCCATCCGCCCCGTCT
CTCCCCCTTGAACCTCCTCGTTCGACCCCGCCTCGATCCTCCCTTTATCCAGCCCTCACTCCTTCTCTAG
GCGCCGGAATTAGATCTCTCGAGGTTAACGAATTCTACCGGGTAGGGGAGGCGCTTTTCCCAAGGCAGTC
TGGAGCATGCGCTTTAGCAGCCCCGCTGGGCACTTGGCGCTACACAAGTGGCCTCTGGCCTCGCACACAT
TCCACATCCACCGGTAGGCGCCAACCGGCTCCGTTCTTTGGTGGCCCCTTCGCGCCACCTTCTACTCCTC
CCCTAGTCAGGAAGTTCCCCCCCGCCCCGCAGCTCGCGTCGTGCAGGACGTGACAAATGGAAGTAGCACG
TCTCACTAGTCTCGTGCAGATGGACAGCACCGCTGAGCAATGGAAGCGGGTAGGCCTTTGGGGCAGCGGC
CAATAGCAGCTTTGCTCCTTCGCTTTCTGGGCTCAGAGGCTGGGAAGGGGTGGGTCCGGGGGCGGGCTCA
GGGGCGGGCTCAGGGGCGGGGCGGGCGCCCGAAGGTCCTCCGGAGGCCCGGCATTCTGCACGCTTCAAA
