>Addgene plasmid #68469 | MSCV Puro | addgene partial sequence | sequence record 123313 | JBS21 5'-TCGTAGAAGGGGAGGTTGCG-3'
GGCGCGCTCGGCCGCCTCCACTCCGGGGAGCACGACGGCGCTGCCCAGACCCTTGCCCTGGTGGTCGGGC
GAGACGCCGACGGTGGCCAGGAACCACGCGGGCTCCTTGGGCCGGTGCGGCGCCAGGAGGCCTTCCATCT
GTTGCTGCGCGGCCAGCCGGGAACCGCTCAACTCGGCCATGCGCGGGCCGATCTCGGCGAACACCGCCCC
CGCTTCGACGCTCTCCGGCGTGGTCCAGACCGCCACCGCGGCGCCGTCGTCCGCGACCCACACCTTGCCG
ATGTCGAGCCCGACGCGCGTGAGGAAGAGTTCTTGCAGCTCGGTGACCCGCTCGATGTGGCGGTCCGGAT
CGACGGTGTGGCGCGTGGCGGGGTAGTCGGCGAACGCGGCGGCGAGGGTGCGTACGGCCCTGGGGACGTC
GTCGCGGGTGGCGAGGCGCACCGTGGGCTTGTACTCGGTCATGGTAAGCTTGGGCTGCAGGTCGAAAGGC
CCGGAGATGAGGAAGAGGAGAACAGCGCGGCAGACGTGCGCTTTTGAAGCGTGCAGAATGCCGGGCCTCC
GGAGGACCTTCGGGCGCCCGCCCCGCCCCTGAGCCCGCCCCTGAGCCCGCCCCCGGACCCACCCCTTCCC
AGCCTCTGAGCCCAGAAAGCGAAGGAGCAAAGCTGCTATTGGCCGCTGCCCCAAAGGCCTACCCGCTTCC
ATTGCTCAGCGGTGCTGTCCATCTGCACGAGACTAGTGAGACGTGCTACTTCCATTTGTCACGTCCTGCA
CGACGCGAGCTGCGGGGCGGGGGGGAACTTCCTGACTAGGGGAGGAGTAGAAGGTGGCGCGAAGGGGCCA
CCAAAGAACGGAGCCGGTTGGCGCCTACCGGTGGATGTGGAATGTGTGCGAGGCCAGAGGCCACTTGTGT
AGCGCCAAGTG
